>Addgene plasmid #117121 | pJet1.2 ermB cassette | addgene full sequence | sequence record 226896 | Addgene NGS Result
GCCCCTGCAGCCGAATTATATTATTTTTGCCAAATAATTTTTAACAAAAGCTCTGAAGTCTTCTTCATTT
AAATTCTTAGATGATACTTCATCTGGAAAATTGTCCCAATTAGTAGCATCACGCTGTGAGTAAGTTCTAA
ACCATTTTTTTATTGTTGTATTATCTCTAATCTTACTACTCGATGAGTTTTCGGTATTATCTCTATTTTT
AACTTGGAGCAGGTTCCATTCATTGTTTTTTTCATCATAGTGAATAAAATCAACTGCTTTAACACTTGTG
CCTGAACACCATATCCATCCGGCGTAATACGACTCACTATAGGGAGAGCGGCCGCCAGATCTTCCGGATG
GCTCGAGTTTTTCAGCAAGATGGTCTCGAATATAGAAGCAAACTTAAGAGTGTGTTGATAGTGCATTATC
TTAAAATTTTGTATAATAGGAATTGAAGTTAAATTAGATGCTAAAAATTTGTAATTAAGAAGGAGGGATT
CGTCATGTTGGTATTCCAAATGCGTAATGTAGATAAAACATCTACTGTTTTGAAACAGACTAAAAACAGT
GATTACGCAGATAAATAAATACGTTAGATTAATTCCTACCAGTGACTAATCTTATGACTTTTTAAACAGA
TAACTAAAATTACAAACAAATCGTTTAACTTCTGTATTTATTTATAGATGTAATCACTTCAGGAGTGATT
ACATGAACAAAAATATAAAATATTCTCAAAACTTTTTAACGAGTGAAAAAGTACTCAACCAAATAATAAA
ACAATTGAATTTAAAAGAAACCGATACCGTTTACGAAATTGGAACAGGTAAAGGGCATTTAACGACGAAA
CTGGCTAAAATAAGTAAACAGGTAACGTCTATTGAATTAGACAGTCATCTATTCAACTTATCGTCAGAAA
AATTAAAACTGAACATTCGTGTCACTTTAATTCACCAAGATATTCTACAGTTTCAATTCCCTAACAAACA
GAGGTATAAAATTGTTGGGAATATTCCTTACCATTTAAGCACACAAATTATTAAAAAAGTGGTTTTTGAA
AGCCATGCGTCTGACATCTATCTGATTGTTGAAGAAGGATTCTACAAGCGTACCTTGGATATTCACCGAA
CACTAGGGTTGCTCTTGCACACTCAAGTCTCGATTCAGCAATTGCTTAAGCTGCCAGCGGAATGCTTTCA
TCCTAAACCAAAAGTAAACAGTGTCTTAATAAAACTTACCCGCCATACCACAGATGTTCCAGATAAATAT
TGGAAGCTATATACGTACTTTGTTTCAAAATGGGTCAATCGAGAATATCGTCAACTGTTTACTAAAAATC
AGTTTCATCAAGCAATGAAACACGCCAAAGTAAACAATTTAAGTACCGTTACTTATGAGCAAGTATTGTC
TATTTTTAATAGTTATCTATTATTTAACGGGAGGAAATAAGAAAAAGGCCCCAACATCTTGGGGCCTTTT
TCTTTTTTATCTACGAGACCCAATGAATCTTTCTAGAAGATCTCCTACAATATTCTCAGCTGCCATGGAA
AATCGATGTTCTTCTTTTATTCTCTCAAGATTTTCAGGCTGTATATTAAAACTTATATTAAGAACTATGC
TAACCACCTCATCAGGAACCGTTGTAGGTGGCGTGGGTTTTCTTGGCAATCGACTCTCATGAAAACTACG
AGCTAAATATTCAATATGTTCCTCTTGACCAACTTTATTCTGCATTTTTTTTGAACGAGGTTTAGAGCAA
GCTTCAGGAAACTGAGACAGGAATTTTATTAAAAATTTAAATTTTGAAGAAAGTTCAGGGTTAATAGCAT
CCATTTTTTGCTTTGCAAGTTCCTCAGCATTCTTAACAAAAGACGTCTCTTTTGACATGTTTAAAGTTTA
AACCTCCTGTGTGAAATTATTATCCGCTCATAATTCCACACATTATACGAGCCGGAAGCATAAAGTGTAA
AGCCTGGGGTGCCTAATGAGTGAGCTAACTCACATTAATTGCGTTGCGCTCACTGCCAATTGCTTTCCAG
TCGGGAAACCTGTCGTGCCAGCTGCATTAATGAATCGGCCAACGCGCGGGGAGAGGCGGTTTGCGTATTG
GGCGCTCTTCCGCTTCCTCGCTCACTGACTCGCTGCGCTCGGTCGTTCGGCTGCGGCGAGCGGTATCAGC
TCACTCAAAGGCGGTAATACGGTTATCCACAGAATCAGGGGATAACGCAGGAAAGAACATGTGAGCAAAA
GGCCAGCAAAAGGCCAGGAACCGTAAAAAGGCCGCGTTGCTGGCGTTTTTCCATAGGCTCCGCCCCCCTG
ACGAGCATCACAAAAATCGACGCTCAAGTCAGAGGTGGCGAAACCCGACAGGACTATAAAGATACCAGGC
GTTTCCCCCTGGAAGCTCCCTCGTGCGCTCTCCTGTTCCGACCCTGCCGCTTACCGGATACCTGTCCGCC
TTTCTCCCTTCGGGAAGCGTGGCGCTTTCTCATAGCTCACGCTGTAGGTATCTCAGTTCGGTGTAGGTCG
TTCGCTCCAAGCTGGGCTGTGTGCACGAACCCCCCGTTCAGCCCGACCGCTGCGCCTTATCCGGTAACTA
TCGTCTTGAGTCCAACCCGGTAAGACACGACTTATCGCCACTGGCAGCAGCCACTGGTAACAGGATTAGC
AGAGCGAGGTATGTAGGCGGTGCTACAGAGTTCTTGAAGTGGTGGCCTAACTACGGCTACACTAGAAGAA
CAGTATTTGGTATCTGCGCTCTGCTGAAGCCAGTTACCTTCGGAAAAAGAGTTGGTAGCTCTTGATCCGG
CAAACAAACCACCGCTGGTAGCGGTGGTTTTTTTGTTTGCAAGCAGCAGATTACGCGCAGAAAAAAAGGA
TCTCAAGAAGATCCTTTGATCTTTTCTACGGGGTCTGACGCTCAGTGGAACGAAAACTCACGTTAAGGGA
TTTTGGTCATGAGATTATCAAAAAGGATCTTCACCTAGATCCTTTTAAATTAAAAATGAAGTTTTAAATC
AATCTAAAGTATATATGAGTAAACTTGGTCTGACAGTTACCAATGCTTAATCAGTGAGGCACCTATCTCA
GCGATCTGTCTATTTCGTTCATCCATAGTTGCCTGACTCCCCGTCGTGTAGATAACTACGATACGGGAGG
GCTTACCATCTGGCCCCAGTGCTGCAATGATACCGCGAGACCCACGCTCACCGGCTCCAGATTTATCAGC
AATAAACCAGCCAGCCGGAAGGGCCGAGCGCAGAAGTGGTCCTGCAACTTTATCCGCCTCCATCCAGTCT
ATTAATTGTTGCCGGGAAGCTAGAGTAAGTAGTTCGCCAGTTAATAGTTTGCGCAACGTTGTTGCCATTG
CTACAGGCATCGTGGTGTCACGCTCGTCGTTTGGTATGGCTTCATTCAGCTCCGGTTCCCAACGATCAAG
GCGAGTTACATGATCCCCCATGTTGTGCAAAAAAGCGGTTAGCTCCTTCGGTCCTCCGATCGTTGTCAGA
AGTAAGTTGGCCGCAGTGTTATCACTCATGGTTATGGCAGCACTGCATAATTCTCTTACTGTCATGCCAT
CCGTAAGATGCTTTTCTGTGACTGGTGAGTACTCAACCAAGTCATTCTGAGAATAGTGTATGCGGCGACC
GAGTTGCTCTTGCCCGGCGTCAATACGGGATAATACCGCGCCACATAGCAGAACTTTAAAAGTGCTCATC
ATTGGAAAACGTTCTTCGGGGCGAAAACTCTCAAGGATCTTACCGCTGTTGAGATCCAGTTCGATGTAAC
CCACTCGTGCACCCAACTGATCTTCAGCATCTTTTACTTTCACCAGCGTTTCTGGGTGAGCAAAAACAGG
AAGGCAAAATGCCGCAAAAAAGGGAATAAGGGCGACACGGAAATGTTGAATACTCATACTCTTCCTTTTT
CAATATTATTGAAGCATTTATCAGGGTTATTGTCTCATGAGCGGATACATATTTGAATGTATTTAGAAAA
ATAAACAAATAGGGGTTCCGCGCACATTTCCCCGAAAAGTGCCACCTGACGTCTAAGAAACCATTATTAT
CATGACATTAACCTATAAAAATAGGCGTATCACGAGGCC
Features (pLannotate 1.2.2; 9 found; start..end, strand, type, name):
    305..323     +  promoter       T7 promoter: promoter for bacteriophage T7 RNA polymerase
    495..575     +  CDS            ermC: LPRM_ENTFL - Protein predicted: Swiss-Prot protein existence level 4. This peptide is involved in the control mechanism of the synthesis of the erythromycin resistance protein. From Enterococcus faecalis (Streptococcus faecalis).
    703..1437    +  CDS            erm: ERM_STREE - Experimental evidence at protein level: Swiss-Prot protein existence level 1. This protein produces a dimethylation of the adenine residue at position 2085 in 23S rRNA, resulting in reduced affinity between ribosomes and macrolide-lincosamide-streptogramin B antibiotics. From Streptococcus pneumoniae.
   1931..1961    -  promoter       lac UV5 promoter: E. coli lac promoter with an "up" mutation
   1976..1997    -  protein_bind   CAP binding site: CAP binding activates transcription in the presence of cAMP. E. coli catabolite activator protein
   2022..2105    -  CDS            lacI (fragment): lac repressor; lacI; The lac repressor binds to the lac operator to inhibit transcription in E. coli. This inhibition can be relieved by adding lactose or isopropyl-β-D-thiogalactopyranoside (IPTG).
   2288..2876    -  rep_origin     ori: high-copy-number ColE1/pMB1/pBR322/pUC origin of replication
   3047..3907    -  CDS            AmpR: β-lactamase; bla; confers resistance to ampicillin, carbenicillin, and related antibiotics
   3908..4012    -  promoter       AmpR promoter: bla
