[The description below was written by a language model from this plasmid's Addgene catalogue record and pLannotate feature annotations shown in this document.]
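Description:
pJet1.2 ermB cassette is a Golden Gate donor plasmid built on the commercial pJet1.2 cloning backbone and intended to supply a selectable marker module for gene targeting in Bacillus subtilis. It is propagated in E. coli as a high-copy plasmid through a ColE1/pUC-type origin of replication and is selected with ampicillin through the β-lactamase gene (AmpR) and its native promoter. The other annotated backbone elements are a T7 promoter upstream of the insertion site, and a lac UV5 promoter, CAP binding site and short lacI fragment. These are remnants of the pJet1.2 vector rather than functional parts of the payload.

The insert is an erythromycin resistance cassette of roughly 1.1 kb. The feature table identifies two coding regions within it. The first is a short leader peptide involved in regulating synthesis of the resistance protein. The second is the erm methyltransferase itself, which dimethylates an adenine in 23S rRNA and so lowers ribosome affinity for macrolide, lincosamide and streptogramin B antibiotics. The annotation matches these regions to Enterococcus and Streptococcus reference proteins, whereas the catalogue lists Bacillus subtilis as the species, which probably reflects the intended host. The promoter driving the cassette is not annotated.

According to the depositor, BsaI digestion releases the cassette with defined four-base overhangs. This allows it to be ligated in a fixed order with other modules, such as homology arms and mutant alleles, in one-pot Golden Gate assemblies. The resulting products are used for allelic replacement at chromosomal loci in B. subtilis, with erythromycin selecting for integrants. The sequenced record (4,099 nt) is slightly longer than the listed total size of 4,010 bp.
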