Addgene plasmid #117121: pJet1.2 ermB cassette
Purpose: Erythromycin resistance cassette
Depositing lab: Stephan Gruber. Depositing organization: Universite de Lausanne (UNIL). Publication: High-Throughput Allelic Replacement Screening in Bacillus subtilis. Diebold-Durand ML, Burmann F, Gruber S. Methods Mol Biol. 2019;2004:49-61. doi: 10.1007/978-1-4939-9520-2_5. PubMed 31147909.
Backbone
  Vector backbone: pJet1.2
  Backbone manufacturer: Thermo scientific
  Backbone size w/o insert (bp): 2974
  Total vector size (bp): 4010
  Vector type: Golden gate donor vector for gene targeting in Bacillus subtilis
Growth in bacteria
  Bacterial resistance: Ampicillin, 100 μg/mL
  Growth temperature: 37°C
  Growth strain: DH5alpha
  Copy number: High Copy
Gene/Insert
  Gene/Insert name: Erythromycin resistance cassette for Bacillus subtilis selection
  Species: Bacillus subtilis
  Insert size (bp): 1120
  Cloning method: Unknown
  Sequencing primers: 5′ CGACTCACTATAGGGAGAGCGGC; 3′ AAGAACATCGATTTTCCATGGCAG
Terms and licenses: Academic/Nonprofit Terms; Industry Terms: Not Available to Industry
Depositor comments: Donor vector that encodes for an Erythromycin selection marker for Golden gate assembly reactions. Overhangs generated upon BsaI cleavage : AATA (Rup) and TCTA (Rdo). (Gruber lab reference pSG632)
How to cite: pJet1.2 ermB cassette was a gift from Stephan Gruber (Addgene plasmid # 117121 ; http://n2t.net/addgene:117121 ; RRID:Addgene_117121)
